>Addgene plasmid #74410 | pBABE.is4-mOpn | depositor full sequence | sequence record 142377 | Full plasmid sequence
GTTATTGTCTCATGAGCGGATACATATTTGAATGTATTTAGAAAAATAAACAAATAGGGGTTCCGCGCAC
ATTTCCCCGAAAAGTGCCACCTGCAGCCTGAATATGGGCCAAACAGGATATCTGTGGTAAGCAGTTCCTG
CCCCGGCTCAGGGCCAAGAACAGATGGAACAGCTGAATATGGGCCAAACAGGATATCTGTGGTAAGCAGT
TCCTGCCCCGGCTCAGGGCCAAGAACAGATGGTCCCCAGATGCGGTCCAGCCCTCAGCAGTTTCTAGAGA
ACCATCAGATGTTTCCAGGGTGCCCCAAGGACCTGAAATGACCCTGTGCCTTATTTGAACTAACCAATCA
GTTCGCTTCTCGCTTCTGTTCGCGCGCTTCTGCTCCCCGAGCTCAATAAAAGAGCCCACAACCCCTCACT
CGGGGCGCCAGTCCTCCGATTGACTGAGTCGCCCGGGTACCCGTGTATCCAATAAACCCTCTTGCAGTTG
CATCCGACTTGTGGTCTCGCTGTTCCTTGGGAGGGTCTCCTCTGAGTGATTGACTACCCGTCAGCGGGGG
TCTTTCATTTGGGGGCTCGTCCGGGATCGGGAGACCCCTGCCCAGGGACCACCGACCCACCACCGGGAGG
CAAGCTGGCCAGCAACTTATCTGTGTCTGTCCGATTGTCTAGTGTCTATGACTGATTTTATGCGCCTGCG
TCGGTACTAGTTAGCTAACTAGCTCTGTATCTGGCGGACCCGTGGTGGAACTGACGAGTTCTGAACACCC
GGCCGCAACCCTGGGAGACGTCCCAGGGACTTTGGGGGCCGTTTTTGTGGCCCGACCTGAGGAAGGGAGT
CGATGTGGAATCCGACCCCGTCAGGATATGTGGTTCTGGTAGGAGACGAGAACCTAAAACAGTTCCCGCC
TCCGTCTGAATTTTTGCTTTCGGTTTGGAACCGAAGCCGCGCGTCTTGTCTGCTGCAGCATCGTTCTGTG
TTGTCTCTGTCTGACTGTGTTTCTGTATTTGTCTGAAAATTAGGGCCAGACTGTTACCACTCCCTTAAGT
TTGACCTTAGATCACTGGAAAGATGTCGAGCGGCTCGCTCACAACCAGTCGGTAGATGTCAAGAAGAGAC
GTTGGGTTACCTTCTGCTCTGCAGAATGGCCAACCTTTAACGTCGGATGGCCGCGAGACGGCACCTTTAA
CCGAGACCTCATCACCCAGGTTAAGATCAAGGTCTTTTCACCTGGCCCGCATGGACACCCAGACCAGGTC
CCCTACATCGTGACCTGGGAAGCCTTGGCTTTTGACCCCCCTCCCTGGGTCAAGCCCTTTGTACACCCTA
AGCCTCCGCCTCCTCTTCTTCCATCCGCGCCGTCTCTCCCCCTTGAACCTCCTCTTTCGACCCCGCCTCA
ATCCTCCCTTTATCCAGCCCTCACTCCTTCTCTAGGCGCCGGGATCCATGAGATTGGCAGTGATTTGCTT
TTGCCTGTTTGGCATTGCCTCCTCCCTCCCGGTGAAAGTGACTGATTCTGGCAGCTCAGAGGAGAAGCTT
TACAGCCTGCACCCAGATCCTATAGCCACATGGCTGGTGCCTGACCCATCTCAGAAGCAGAATCTCCTTG
CGCCACAGAATGCTGTGTCCTCTGAAGAAAAGGATGACTTTAAGCAAGAAACTCTTCCAAGCAATTCCAA
TGAAAGCCATGACCACATGGACGACGATGATGACGATGATGATGACGATGGAGACCATGCAGAGAGCGAG
GATTCTGTGGACTCGGATGAATCTGACGAATCTCACCATTCGGATGAGTCTGATGAGACCGTCACTGCTA
GTACACAAGCAGACACTTTCACTCCAATCGTCCCTACAGTCGATGTCCCCAACGGCCGAGGTGATAGCTT
GGCTTATGGCTTGAGATCAAAGTCTAGGAGTTTCCAGGTTTCTGATGAACAGTATCCTGATGCCACAGAT
GAGGACCTCACCTCTCACATGAAGAGCGGTGAGTCTAAGGAGTCCCTCGATGTCATCCCTGTTGCCCAGC
TTCTGAGCATGCCCTCTGATCAGGACAACAACGGAAAGGGCAGCCATGAGTCAAGTCAGCTGGATGAACC
AAGTCTGGAAACACACAGACTTGAGCATTCCAAAGAGAGCCAGGAGAGTGCCGATCAGTCGGATGTGATC
GATAGTCAAGCAAGTTCCAAAGCCAGCCTGGAACATCAGAGCCACAAGTTTCACAGCCACAAGGACAAGC
TAGTCCTAGACCCTAAGAGTAAGGAAGATGATAGGTATCTGAAATTCCGAATTTCTCATGAATTAGAGAG
TTCATCTTCTGAGGTCAACTAAGTCGAGCCTGTGGAATGTGTGTCAGTTAGGGTGTGGAAAGTCCCCAGG
CTCCCCAGCAGGCAGAAGTATGCAAAGCATGCATCTCAATTAGTCAGCAACCAGGTGTGGAAAGTCCCCA
GGCTCCCCAGCAGGCAGAAGTATGCAAAGCATGCATCTCAATTAGTCAGCAACCATAGTCCCGCCCCTAA
CTCCGCCCATCCCGCCCCTAACTCCGCCCAGTTCCGCCCATTCTCCGCCCCATGGCTGACTAATTTTTTT
TATTTATGCAGAGGCCGAGGCCGCCTCGGCCTCTGAGCTATTCCAGAAGTAGTGAGGAGGCTTTTTTGGA
GGCCTAGGCTTTTGCAAAAAGCTTGCCAGCTGGGGCGCCCTCTGGTAAGGTTGGGAAGCCCTGCAGATCT
GATCCCGGGGGGCAATGAGATATGAAAAAGCCTGAACTCACCGCGACGTCTGTCGAGAAGTTTCTGATCG
AAAAGTTCGACAGCGTCTCCGACCTGATGCAGCTCTCGGAGGGCGAAGAATCTCGTGCTTTCAGCTTCGA
TGTAGGAGGGCGTGGATATGTCCTGCGGGTAAATAGCTGCGCCGATGGTTTCTACAAAGATCGTTATGTT
TATCGGCACTTTGCATCGGCCGCGCTCCCGATTCCGGAAGTGCTTGACATTGGGGAATTTAGCGAGAGCC
TGACCTATTGCATCTCCCGCCGTGCACAGGGTGTCACGTTGCAAGACCTGCCTGAAACCGAACTGCCCGC
TGTTCTGCAGCCGGTCGCGGAGGCCATGGATGCGATCGCTGCGGCCGATCTTAGCCAGACGAGCGGGTTC
GGCCCATTCGGACCGCAAGGAATCGGTCAATACACTACATGGCGTGATTTCATATGCGCGATTGCTGATC
CCCATGTGTATCACTGGCAAACTGTGATGGACGACACCGTCAGTGCGTCCGTCGCGCAGGCTCTCGATGA
GCTGATGCTTTGGGCCGAGGACTGCCCCGAAGTCCGGCACCTCGTGCACGCGGATTTCGGCTCCAACAAT
GTCCTGACGGACAATGGCCGCATAACAGCGGTCATTGACTGGAGCGAGGCGATGTTCGGGGATTCCCAAT
ACGAGGTCGCCAACATCTTCTTCTGGAGGCCGTGGTTGGCTTGTATGGAGCAGCAGACGCGCTACTTCGA
GCGGAGGCATCCGGAGCTTGCAGGATCGCCGCGGCTCCGGGCGTATATGCTCCGCATTGGTCTTGACCAA
CTCTATCAGAGCTTGGTTGACGGCAATTTCGATGATGCAGCTTGGGCGCAGGGTCGATGCGACGCAATCG
TCCGATCCGGAGCCGGGACTGTCGGGCGTACACAAATCGCCCGCAGAAGCGCGGCCGTCTGGACCGATGG
CTGTGTAGAAGTACTCGCCGATAGTGGAAACCGACGCCCCAGCACTCGTCCGAGGGCAAAGGAATAGAGT
AGATGCCGACCGGGATCTATCGATGCGGCGGGTGTGGTGGTTACGCGTAATCTGCTGCTTGCAAACAAAA
AAACCACCGCTACCAGCGGTGGTTTGTTTGCCGGATCAAGAGCTACCAACTCTTTTTCCGAAGGTAACTG
GCTTCAGCAGAGCGCAGATACCAAATACTGTTCTTCTAGTGTAGCCGTAGTTAGGCCACCACTTCAAGAA
CTCTGTAGCACCGCCTACATACCTCGCTCTGCTAATCCTGTTACCAGTGGCTGCTGCCAGTGGCGATAAG
TCGTGTCTTACCGGGTTGGACTCAAGACGATAGTTACCGGATAAGGCGCAGCGGTCGGGCTGAACGGGGG
GTTCGTGCACACAGCCCAGCTTGGAGCGAACGACCTACACCGAACTGAGATACCTACAGCGTGAGCTATG
AGAAAGCGCCACGCTTCCCGAAGGGAGAAAGGCGGACAGGTATCCGGTAAGCGGCAGGGTCGGAACAGGA
GAGCGCACGAGGGAGCTTCCAGGGGAAACGCCTGGTATCTTATAGTCCTGTCGGGTTTCGCCACCTCTGA
CTTGAGCGTCGATTTTGTGATGCTCGTCAGGGGGGCGGAGCCTATGGAAAAACGCCAGCAACGCATCGAT
AAAATAAAAGATTTTATTTAGTCTCCAGAAAAAGGGGGGAATGAAAGACCCCACCTGTAGGTTTGGCAAG
CTAGCTTAAGTAACGCCATTTTGCAAGGCATGGAAAAATACATAACTGAGAATAGAGAAGTTCAGATCAA
GGTCAGGAACAGATGGAACAGCTGAATATGGGCCAAACAGGATATCTGTGGTAAGCAGTTCCTGCCCCGG
CTCAGGGCCAAGAACAGATGGAACAGCTGAATATGGGCCAAACAGGATATCTGTGGTAAGCAGTTCCTGC
CCCGGCTCAGGGCCAAGAACAGATGGTCCCCAGATGCGGTCCAGCCCTCAGCAGTTTCTAGAGAACCATC
AGATGTTTCCAGGGTGCCCCAAGGACCTGAAATGACCCTGTGCCTTATTTGAACTAACCAATCAGTTCGC
TTCTCGCTTCTGTTCGCGCGCTTCTGCTCCCCGAGCTCAATAAAAGAGCCCACAACCCCTCACTCGGGGC
GCCAGTCCTCCGATTGACTGAGTCGCCCGGGTACCCGTGTATCCAATAAACCCTCTTGCAGTTGCATCCG
ACTTGTGGTCTCGCTGTTCCTTGGGAGGGTCTCCTCTGAGTGATTGACTACCCGTCAGCGGGGGTCTTTC
ACATGCAGCATGTATCAAAATTAATTTGGTTTTTTTTCTTAAGTATTTACATTAAATGGCCATAGTGCGG
CCGCAAATCAATCTAAAGTATATATGAGTAAACTTGGTCTGACAGTTACCAATGCTTAATCAGTGAGGCA
CCTATCTCAGCGATCTGTCTATTTCGTTCATCCATAGTTGCCTGACTCCCCGTCGTGTAGATAACTACGA
TACGGGAGGGCTTACCATCTGGCCCCCCAAGGCGGTAATACGGTTATCCACAGAATCAGGGGATAACGCA
GGAAAGAACATGTGAGCAAAAGGCCAGCAAAAGGCCAGGAACCGTAAAAAGGCCGCGTTACGCTCAGTGG
AACGAAAACTCACGTTAAGGGATTTTGGTCATGAGATTATCAAAAAGGATCTTCACCTAGATCCTTTTAA
ATTAAAAATGAAGTTTGCGGCCGCAAATCAATCTAAAGTATATATGAGTAAACTTGGTCTGACAGTTACC
AATGCTTAATCAGTGAGGCACCTATCTCAGCGATCTGTCTATTTCGTTCATCCATAGTTGCCTGACTCCC
CGTCGTGTAGATAACTACGATACGGGAGGGCTTACCATCTGGCCCCAGTGCTGCAATGATACCGCGAGAC
CCACGCTCACCGGCTCCAGATTTATCAGCAATAAACCAGCCAGCCGGAAGGGCCGAGCGCAGAAGTGGTC
CTGCAACTTTATCCGCCTCCATCCAGTCTATTAATTGTTGCCGGGAAGCTAGAGTAAGTAGTTCGCCAGT
TAATAGTTTGCGCAACGTTGTTGCCATTGCTACAGGCATCGTGGTGTCACGCTCGTCGTTTGGTATGGCT
TCATTCAGCTCCGGTTCCCAACGATCAAGGCGAGTTACATGATCCCCCATGTTGTGCAAAAAAGCGGTTA
GCTCCTTCGGTCCTCCGATCGTTGTCAGAAGTAAGTTGGCCGCAGTGTTATCACTCATGGTTATGGCAGC
ACTGCATAATTCTCTTACTGTCATGCCATCCGTAAGATGCTTTTCTGTGACTGGTGAGTACTCAACCAAG
TCATTCTGAGAATAGTGTATGCGGCGACCGAGTTGCTCTTGCCCGGCGTCAACACGGGATAATACCGCGC
CACATAGCAGAACTTTAAAAGTGCTCATCATTGGAAAACGTTCTTCGGGGCGAAAACTCTCAAGGATCTT
ACCGCTGTTGAGATCCAGTTCGATGTAACCCACTCGTGCACCCAACTGATCTTCAGCATCTTTTACTTTC
ACCAGCGTTTCTGGGTGAGCAAAAACAGGAAGGCAAAATGCCGCAAAAAAGGGAATAAGGGCGACACGGA
AATGTTGAATACTCATACTCTTCCTTTTTCAATATTATTGAAGCATTTATCAGG
Features (pLannotate 1.2.2; 14 found; start..end, strand, type, name):
     98..567     +  LTR            LTR: long terminal repeat from Moloney murine leukemia virus
    691..965     +  misc_feature   MESV Ψ (fragment): packaging signal of murine embryonic stem cell virus
   1024..1440    +  CDS            gag (truncated): truncated Moloney murine leukemia virus (MMLV) gag gene lacking the start codon
   1448..2329    +  CDS            Spp1: OSTP_MOUSE - Also known as Eta-1, Op, Spp-1. Experimental evidence at protein level: Swiss-Prot protein existence level 1. Acts as a cytokine involved in enhancing production of interferon-gamma and interleukin-12 and reducing production of interleukin-10 and is essential in the pathway that leads to type I immunity. From Mus musculus (Mouse).
   2349..2678    +  promoter       SV40 promoter: SV40 enhancer and early promoter
   2752..3774    +  CDS            hph: KHYB_ECOLX - Experimental evidence at protein level: Swiss-Prot protein existence level 1. The aminoglycoside phosphotransferases achieve inactivation of their antibiotic substrates by phosphorylation. Only phosphorylates hygromycin and closely related compounds such as demethyl analogs and destomycin. From Escherichia coli.
   3805..3827    +  rep_origin     f1 ori (fragment): f1 bacteriophage origin of replication; arrow indicates direction of (+) strand synthesis
   3824..4390    +  rep_origin     ori: high-copy-number ColE1/pMB1/pBR322/pUC origin of replication
   4450..4571    +  LTR            3' LTR (ΔU3) (fragment): self-inactivating 3' long terminal repeat (LTR) from Moloney murine leukemia virus
   4572..5041    +  LTR            LTR: long terminal repeat from Moloney murine leukemia virus
   5157..5276    -  CDS            bla(M) (fragment): β-lactamase lacking the signal sequence; bla(M); allows cytosolic expression of β-lactamase
   5282..5341    -  rep_origin     RSF ori (fragment): Plasmids containing the RSF 1030 origin of replication can be propagated in E. coli cells that contain additional plasmids with compatible origins.
   5526..6386    -  CDS            AmpR: β-lactamase; bla; confers resistance to ampicillin, carbenicillin, and related antibiotics
   6387..67      -  promoter       AmpR promoter (across the origin): bla
