[The description below was written by a language model from this plasmid's Addgene catalogue record and pLannotate feature annotations shown in this document.]
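Description:
pBABE.is4-mOpn is a Moloney murine leukemia virus (MMLV)-based gammaretroviral expression vector built on the pBABE.hygro backbone and designed to express mouse osteopontin (Opn, gene symbol Spp1) in mammalian cells. According to the record, the insert corresponds to the coding sequence derived from transcript variant 4 (tv4) of the mouse gene. It carries no tag or fusion partner and was cloned between BamHI and SalI sites, both of which are retained. In the 6.4 kb annotated sequence, the Spp1 open reading frame lies immediately downstream of the 5′ LTR, a retroviral packaging signal (Ψ) and a truncated gag segment lacking its start codon. The truncated gag segment is a standard pBABE element that extends the packaging region to improve encapsidation without producing Gag protein. Transcription of the insert is driven by the MMLV LTR, consistent with the promoter listed in the catalogue entry.

Downstream of Spp1, an SV40 enhancer/early promoter drives the hph hygromycin phosphotransferase gene, allowing hygromycin selection of transfected or transduced cells. This two-gene cassette is closed by the 3′ LTR. The annotation places a high-copy ColE1/pUC-type origin between the hygromycin marker and the 3′ LTR. The AmpR β-lactamase gene and its promoter sit outside the proviral region and provide ampicillin selection in E. coli. Several short fragment annotations (f1 ori, RSF ori, a partial bla, and a ΔU3 LTR fragment adjoining the full 3′ LTR) appear to be partial sequence matches rather than functional elements. The plasmid can be used for direct transfection, or supplied to packaging cells that provide gag, pol and env in trans to produce retrovirus for stable osteopontin overexpression.
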