Addgene plasmid #74410: pBABE.is4-mOpn
Purpose: Expresses mouse Osteopontin from transcript tv4 in mammalian cells
Depositing lab: Georgios Stathopoulos. Depositing organization: University of Patras.
Backbone
  Vector backbone: pBABE.hygro
  Vector type: Mammalian Expression
  Selectable markers: Hygromycin
Growth in bacteria
  Bacterial resistance: Ampicillin, 100 μg/mL
  Growth temperature: 37°C
  Growth strain: NEB Stable
  Copy number: High Copy
Gene/Insert
  Gene/Insert name: mouse Opn (alt name: Spp1)
  Species: M. musculus (mouse)
  Entrez Gene: Spp1 (a.k.a. 2AR, Apl-1, BNSP, BSPI, Bsp, ETA-1, Eta, OP, Opn, Opnl, Ric, Spp-1)
  Promoter: MMLV
  Tag / fusion protein: none
  Cloning method: Restriction Enzyme; 5′ cloning site BamHI (not destroyed); 3′ cloning site SalI (not destroyed)
  Sequencing primers: 5′ cttgaacctcctctttcgac
Terms and licenses: Academic/Nonprofit Terms; Industry Terms: Not Available to Industry
How to cite: pBABE.is4-mOpn was a gift from Georgios Stathopoulos (Addgene plasmid # 74410 ; http://n2t.net/addgene:74410 ; RRID:Addgene_74410)
