>Addgene plasmid #74410 | pBABE.is4-mOpn | addgene partial sequence | sequence record 142368 | pBABE5 5'-CTTTATCCAGCCCTCAC-3'
ATGAGATTGGCAGTGATTTGCTTTTGCCTGTTTGGCATTGCCTCCTCCCTCCCGGTGAAAGTGACTGATT
CTGGCAGCTCAGAGGAGAAGCTTTACAGCCTGCACCCAGATCCTATAGCCACATGGCTGGTGCCTGACCC
ATCTCAGAAGCAGAATCTCCTTGCGCCACAGAATGCTGTGTCCTCTGAAGAAAAGGATGACTTTAAGCAA
GAAACTCTTCCAAGCAATTCCAATGAAAGCCATGACCACATGGACGACGATGATGACGATGATGATGACG
ATGGAGACCATGCAGAGAGCGAGGATTCTGTGGACTCGGATGAATCTGACGAATCTCACCATTCGGATGA
GTCTGATGAGACCGTCACTGCTAGTACACAAGCAGACACTTTCACTCCAATCGTCCCTACAGTCGATGTC
CCCAACGGCCGAGGTGATAGCTTGGCTTATGGCTTGAGATCAAAGTCTAGGAGTTTCCAGGTTTCTGATG
AACAGTATCCTGATGCCACAGATGAGGACCTCACCTCTCACATGAAGAGCGGTGAGTCTAAGGAGTCCCT
CGATGTCATCCCTGTTGCCCAGCTTCTGAGCATGCCCTCTGATCAGGACAACAACGGAAAGGGCAGCCAT
GAGTCAAGTCAGCTGGATGAACCAAGTCTGGAAACACACAGACTTGAGCATTCCAAAGAGAGCCAGGAGA
GTGCCGATCAGTCGGATGTGATCGATAGTCAAGCAAGTTCCAAAGCCAGCCTGGAACATCAGAGCCACAA
GTTTCACAGCCACAAGGACAAGCTAGTCCTAGACCCTAAGAGTAAGGAAGATGATAGGTATCTGAAATTC
CGAATTTCTCATGAATTAGAGAGTTCATCTTCTGAGGTCAACTAAGTCGA
