>Addgene plasmid #74410 | pBABE.is4-mOpn | addgene partial sequence | sequence record 142369 | pBABE3 5'-ACCCTAACTGACACACATTCC-3'
ATTCATGAGAAATTCGGAATTTCAGATACCTATCATCTTCCTTACTCTTAGGGTCTAGGACTAGCTTGTC
CTTGTGGCTGTGAAACTTGTGGCTCTGATGTTCCAGGCTGGCTTTGGAACTTGCTTGACTATCGATCACA
TCCGACTGATCGGCACTCTCCTGGCTCTCTTTGGAATGCTCAAGTCTGTGTGTTTCCAGACTTGGTTCAT
CCAGCTGACTTGACTCATGGCTGCCCTTTCCGTTGTTGTCCTGATCAGAGGGCATGCTCAGAAGCTGGGC
AACAGGGATGACATCGAGGGACTCCTTAGACTCACCGCTCTTCATGTGAGAGGTGAGGTCCTCATCTGTG
GCATCAGGATACTGTTCATCAGAAACCTGGAAACTCCTAGACTTTGATCTCAAGCCATAAGCCAAGCTAT
CACCTCGGCCGTTGGGGACATCGACTGTAGGGACGATTGGAGTGAAAGTGTCTGCTTGTGTACTAGCAGT
GACGGTCTCATCAGACTCATCCGAATGGTGAGATTCGTCAGATTCATCCGAGTCCACAGAATCCTCGCTC
TCTGCATGGTCTCCATCGTCATCATCATCGTCATCATCGTCGTCCATGTGGTCATGGCTTTCATTGGAAT
TGCTTGGAAGAGTTTCTTGCTTAAAGTCATCCTTTTCTTCAGAGGACACAGCATTCTGTGGCGCAAGGAG
ATTCTGCTTCTGAGATGGGTCAGGCACCAGCCATGTGGCTATAGGATCTGGGTGCAGGCTGTAAAGCTTC
TCCTCTGAGCTGCCAGAATCAGTCACTTTCACCGGGA
